>Addgene plasmid #84967 | pPTK008-3a-αMFΔ no Kex | addgene full sequence | sequence record 173377 | Addgene NGS Result
ATGAGATTCCCATCAATTTTTACTGCTGTTCTGTTCGCCGCTTCTAGTGCACTTGCCATGAGATTTCCTA
GTATTTTCACTGCTGTGCTATTTGCCGCTAGTTCCGCTCTAGCTGCTCCAGTTAATACTACTACTGAAGA
TGAATTGGAGGGTGACTTCGATGTTGCTGTTCTGCCTTTTTCCGCTTCTATCACAGCCAAGGAAGAAGGT
GTATCTCTAGAGAAGCGTGGTTCTTGAGACCAGACCAATAAAAAACGCCCGGCGGCAACCGAGCGTTCTG
AACAAATCCAGATGGAGTTCTGAGGTCATTACTGGATCTATCAACAGGAGTCCAAGCGAGCTCGATATCA
AATTACGCCCCGCCCTGCCACTCATCGCAGTACTGTTGTAATTCATTAAGCATTCTGCCGACATGGAAGC
CATCACAAACGGCATGATGAACCTGAATCGCCAGCGGCATCAGCACCTTGTCGCCTTGCGTATAATATTT
GCCCATGGTGAAAACGGGGGCGAAGAAGTTGTCCATATTGGCCACGTTTAAATCAAAACTGGTGAAACTC
ACCCAGGGATTGGCTGAAACGAAAAACATATTCTCAATAAACCCTTTAGGGAAATAGGCCAGGTTTTCAC
CGTAACACGCCACATCTTGCGAATATATGTGTAGAAACTGCCGGAAATCGTCGTGGTATTCACTCCAGAG
CGATGAAAACGTTTCAGTTTGCTCATGGAAAACGGTGTAACAAGGGTGAACACTATCCCATATCACCAGC
TCACCGTCTTTCATTGCCATACGAAATTCCGGATGAGCATTCATCAGGCGGGCAAGAATGTGAATAAAGG
CCGGATAAAACTTGTGCTTATTTTTCTTTACGGTCTTTAAAAAGGCCGTAATATCCAGCTGAACGGTCTG
GTTATAGGTACATTGAGCAACTGACTGAAATGCCTCAAAATGTTCTTTACGATGCCATTGGGATATATCA
ACGGTGGTATATCCAGTGATTTTTTTCTCCATTTTAGCTTCCTTAGCTCCTGAAAATCTCGATAACTCAA
AAAATACGCCCGGTAGTGATCTTATTTCATTATGGTGAAAGTTGGAACCTCTTACGTGCCCGATCAATCA
TGACCAAAATCCCTTAACGTGAGTTTTCGTTCCACTGAGCGTCAGACCCCGTAGAAAAGATCAAAGGATC
TTCTTGAGATCCTTTTTTTCTGCGCGTAATCTGCTGCTTGCAAACAAAAAAACCACCGCTACCAGCGGTG
GTTTGTTTGCCGGATCAAGAGCTACCAACTCTTTTTCCGAAGGTAACTGGCTTCAGCAGAGCGCAGATAC
CAAATACTGTTCTTCTAGTGTAGCCGTAGTTAGGCCACCACTTCAAGAACTCTGTAGCACCGCCTACATA
CCTCGCTCTGCTAATCCTGTTACCAGTGGCTGCTGCCAGTGGCGATAAGTCGTGTCTTACCGGGTTGGAC
TCAAGACGATAGTTACCGGATAAGGCGCAGCGGTCGGGCTGAACGGGGGGTTCGTGCACACAGCCCAGCT
TGGAGCGAACGACCTACACCGAACTGAGATACCTACAGCGTGAGCTATGAGAAAGCGCCACGCTTCCCGA
AGGGAGAAAGGCGGACAGGTATCCGGTAAGCGGCAGGGTCGGAACAGGAGAGCGCACGAGGGAGCTTCCA
GGGGGAAACGCCTGGTATCTTTATAGTCCTGTCGGGTTTCGCCACCTCTGACTTGAGCGTCGATTTTTGT
GATGCTCGTCAGGGGGGCGGAGCCTATGGAAAAACGCCAGCAACGCGGCCTTTTTACGGTTCCTGGCCTT
TTGCTGGCCTTTTGCTCACATGTTCTTTCCTGCGTTATCCCCTGATTCTGTGGATAACCGTAGTCGGTCT
CAT
Features (pLannotate 1.2.2; 5 found; start..end, strand, type, name):
      1..228     +  CDS            MF(ALPHA)1 (fragment): MFAL1_YEAST - Also known as MF-ALPHA-1, MFAL1. Experimental evidence at protein level: Swiss-Prot protein existence level 1. The active factor is excreted into the culture medium by haploid cells of the alpha mating type and acts on cells of the opposite mating type (type A). It mediates the conjugation process between the two types by inhibiting the initiation of DNA synthesis in type a cells and synchronizing them with type alpha. From Saccharomyces cerevisiae (strain ATCC 204508 / S288c) (Baker's yeast).
    248..282     -  terminator     lambda t0 terminator: minimal transcription terminator from phage lambda (Scholtissek and Grosse, 1987)
    356..1012    -  CDS            cat: CAT_ECOLX - Experimental evidence at protein level: Swiss-Prot protein existence level 1. This enzyme is an effector of chloramphenicol resistance in bacteria. From Escherichia coli. This protein is used as a marker in many commonly used cloning vectors, such as pACYC184.
   1013..1110    -  promoter       cat promoter: promoter of the E. coli cat gene encoding chloramphenicol acetyltransferase
   1194..1782    +  rep_origin     ori: high-copy-number ColE1/pMB1/pBR322/pUC origin of replication
