[The description below was written by a language model from this plasmid's Addgene catalogue record and pLannotate feature annotations shown in this document.]
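Description:
pPTK008-3a-αMFΔ no Kex is a small (about 1.9 kb) part plasmid from a modular Golden Gate toolkit for building Pichia pastoris secretion libraries. It is built on the pYTK001 entry vector of the yeast MoClo toolkit and follows that system's design rules, so it is compatible with the existing MoClo-YTK parts. It is a storage and donor vector for a single standardised part, not an expression construct in its own right. It carries no promoter for the insert, and the feature table shows no yeast origin or yeast selection marker. Propagation is in E. coli through a high-copy ColE1/pUC-type origin. Selection is by chloramphenicol resistance, encoded by the cat gene under its native promoter, and a minimal phage lambda t0 terminator lies downstream of cat.

The payload is a 228 bp synthetic "Type 3a" part, which in the toolkit's position scheme is the N-terminal portion of the coding sequence. It is annotated as a fragment of the Saccharomyces cerevisiae α-mating factor precursor MF(ALPHA)1. This leader is widely used to direct heterologous proteins into the yeast secretory pathway. As the name and stated purpose indicate, this variant lacks the Kex recognition site, the site at which the Kex2 protease normally cleaves the leader from the mature protein. The part was inserted through BsmBI sites that were destroyed during cloning.

In use, the part would be combined in multipart assemblies with promoter, downstream coding sequence and terminator parts to create transcription units. This allows the signal variant to be compared with other secretion leaders for secreted protein production in Pichia.
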