Addgene plasmid #84967: pPTK008-3a-αMFΔ no Kex
Purpose: Type 3a, α-mating factor no Kex recognition site - secretion signal
Depositing lab: Volker Sieber. Depositing organization: Technische Universitaet Muenchen (TUM). Publication: A Modular Toolkit for Generating Pichia pastoris Secretion Libraries. Obst U, Lu TK, Sieber V. ACS Synth Biol. 2017 Mar 15. doi: 10.1021/acssynbio.6b00337. PubMed 28252957.
Backbone
  Vector backbone: pYTK001-EntryVector
  Backbone manufacturer: Lee et al. (2015), ACS Synth. Biol. 4, 975–986.
  Backbone size w/o insert (bp): 1662
  Total vector size (bp): 1893
  Vector type: Yeast Expression, Synthetic Biology
Growth in bacteria
  Bacterial resistance: Chloramphenicol, 25 μg/mL
  Growth temperature: 37°C
  Growth strain: DH5alpha
  Copy number: High Copy
Gene/Insert
  Gene/Insert name: α-mating factor no Kex recognition site secretion tag (alt name: αMFΔ no Kex)
  Species: Synthetic
  Insert size (bp): 228
  Promoter: Non
  Cloning method: Restriction Enzyme; 5′ cloning site BsmBI (destroyed during cloning); 3′ cloning site BsmBI (destroyed during cloning)
  Sequencing primers: 5′ ccttttgctggccttttgctc; 3′ ccagtaatgacctcagaactcc
Terms and licenses: Academic/Nonprofit Terms; Industry Terms: Not Available to Industry
Depositor comments: Design of this plasmid was performed according to the described Methods in Lee et al. 2015 (A Highly Characterized Yeast Toolkit for Modular, Multipart Assembly) and this plasmid is compatible with the existing toolkit (MoClo-YTK, Kit number 1000000061)
How to cite: pPTK008-3a-αMFΔ no Kex was a gift from Volker Sieber (Addgene plasmid # 84967 ; http://n2t.net/addgene:84967 ; RRID:Addgene_84967)
